>Addgene plasmid #83690 | MSCV-6NBC-GFP-PGK-Puro-Barcode13 | depositor full sequence | sequence record 159812 | Full Sequence
TGAAAGACCCCACCTGTAGGTTTGGCAAGCTAGCTTAAGTAACGCCATTTTGCAAGGCATGGAAAATACA
TAACTGAGAATAGAGAAGTTCAGATCAAGGTTAGGAACAGAGAGACAGCAGAATATGGGCCAAACAGGAT
ATCTGTGGTAAGCAGTTCCTGCCCCGGCTCAGGGCCAAGAACAGATGGTCCCCAGATGCGGTCCCGCCCT
CAGCAGTTTCTAGAGAACCATCAGATGTTTCCAGGGTGCCCCAAGGACCTGAAATGACCCTGTGCCTTAT
TTGAACTAACCAATCAGTTCGCTTCTCGCTTCTGTTCGCGCGCTTCTGCTCCCCGAGCTCAATAAAAGAG
CCCACAACCCCTCACTCGGCGCGCCAGTCCTCCGATAGACTGCGTCGCCCGGGTACCCGTATTCCCAATA
AAGCCTCTTGCTGTTTGCATCCGAATCGTGGACTCGCTGATCCTTGGGAGGGTCTCCTCAGATTGATTGA
CTGCCCACCTCGGGGGTCTTTCATTTGGAGGTTCCACCGAGATTTGGAGACCCCTGCCCAGGGACCACCG
ACCCCCCCGCCGGGAGGTAAGCTGGCCAGCGGTCGTTTCGTGTCTGTCTCTGTCTTTGTGCGTGTTTGTG
CCGGCATCTAATGTTTGCGCCTGCGTCTGTACTAGTTAGCTAACTAGCTCTGTATCTGGCGGACCCGTGG
TGGAACTGACGAGTTCTGAACACCCGGCCGCAACCCTGGGAGACGTCCCAGGGACTTTGGGGGCCGTTTT
TGTGGCCCGACCTGAGGAAGGGAGTCGATGTGGAATCCGACCCCGTCAGGATATGTGGTTCTGGTAGGAG
ACGAGAACCTAAAACAGTTCCCGCCTCCGTCTGAATTTTTGCTTTCGGTTTGGAACCGAAGCCGCGCGTC
TTGTCTGCTGCAGCGCTGCAGCATCGTTCTGTGTTGTCTCTGTCTGACTGTGTTTCTGTATTTGTCTGAA
AATTAGGGCCAGACTGTTACCACTCCCTTAAGTTTGACCTTAGGTCACTGGAAAGATGTCGAGCGGATCG
CTCACAACCAGTCGGTAGATGTCAAGAAGAGACGTTGGGTTACCTTCTGCTCTGCAGAATGGCCAACCTT
TAACGTCGGATGGCCGCGAGACGGCACCTTTAACCGAGACCTCATCACCCAGGTTAAGATCAAGGTCTTT
TCACCTGGCCCGCATGGACACCCAGACCAGGTCCCCTACATCGTGACCTGGGAAGCCTTGGCTTTTGACC
CCCCTCCCTGGGTCAAGCCCTTTGTACACCCTAAGCCTCCGCCTCCTCTTCCTCCATCCGCCCCGTCTCT
CCCCCTTGAACCTCCTCGTTCGACCCCGCCTCGATCCTCCCTTTATCCAGCCCTCACTCCTTCTCTAGGC
GCCGGAATTAGATCCCAGGTCCCACCATGGTGAGCAAGGGCGAGGAGCTGTTCACCGGGGTGGTGCCCAT
CCTGGTCGAGCTGGACGGCGACGTAAACGGCCACAAGTTCAGCGTGTCCGGCGAGGGCGAGGGCGATGCC
ACCTACGGCAAGCTGACCCTGAAGTTCATCTGCACCACCGGCAAGCTGCCCGTGCCCTGGCCCACCCTCG
TGACCACCCTGACCTACGGCGTGCAGTGCTTCAGCCGCTACCCCGACCACATGAAGCAGCACGACTTCTT
CAAGTCCGCCATGCCCGAAGGCTACGTCCAGGAGCGCACCATCTTCTTCAAGGACGACGGCAACTACAAG
ACCCGCGCCGAGGTGAAGTTCGAGGGCGACACCCTGGTGAACCGCATCGAGCTGAAGGGCATCGACTTCA
AGGAGGACGGCAACATCCTGGGGCACAAGCTGGAGTACAACTACAACAGCCACAACGTCTATATCATGGC
CGACAAGCAGAAGAACGGCATCAAGGTGAACTTCAAGATCCGCCACAACATCGAGGACGGCAGCGTGCAG
CTCGCCGACCACTACCAGCAGAACACCCCCATCGGCGACGGCCCCGTGCTGCTGCCCGACAACCACTACC
TGAGCACCCAGTCCGCCCTGAGCAAAGACCCCAACGAGAAGCGCGATCACATGGTCCTGCTGGAGTTCGT
GACCGCCGCCGGGATCACTCTCGGCATGGACGAGCTGTACAAGTAGCGGAGAATTCTACCGGGTAGGGGA
GGCGCTTTTCCCAAGGCAGTCTGGAGCATGCGCTTTAGCAGCCCCGCTGGGCACTTGGCGCTACACAAGT
GGCCTCTGGCCTCGCACACATTCCACATCCACCGGTAGGCGCCAACCGGCTCCGTTCTTTGGTGGCCCCT
TCGCGCCACCTTCTACTCCTCCCCTAGTCAGGAAGTTCCCCCCCGCCCCGCAGCTCGCGTCGTGCAGGAC
GTGACAAATGGAAGTAGCACGTCTCACTAGTCTCGTGCAGATGGACAGCACCGCTGAGCAATGGAAGCGG
GTAGGCCTTTGGGGCAGCGGCCAATAGCAGCTTTGCTCCTTCGCTTTCTGGGCTCAGAGGCTGGGAAGGG
GTGGGTCCGGGGGCGGGCTCAGGGGCGGGCTCAGGGGCGGGGCGGGCGCCCGAAGGTCCTCCGGAGGCCC
GGCATTCTGCACGCTTCAAAAGCGCACGTCTGCCGCGCTGTTCTCCTCTTCCTCATCTCCGGGCCTTTCG
ACCTGCAGCCCAAGCTTACCATGACCGAGTACAAGCCCACGGTGCGCCTCGCCACCCGCGACGACGTCCC
CAGGGCCGTACGCACCCTCGCCGCCGCGTTCGCCGACTACCCCGCCACGCGCCACACCGTCGATCCGGAC
CGCCACATCGAGCGGGTCACCGAGCTGCAAGAACTCTTCCTCACGCGCGTCGGGCTCGACATCGGCAAGG
TGTGGGTCGCGGACGACGGCGCCGCGGTGGCGGTCTGGACCACGCCGGAGAGCGTCGAAGCGGGGGCGGT
GTTCGCCGAGATCGGCCCGCGCATGGCCGAGTTGAGCGGTTCCCGGCTGGCCGCGCAGCAACAGATGGAA
GGCCTCCTGGCGCCGCACCGGCCCAAGGAGCCCGCGTGGTTCCTGGCCACCGTCGGCGTCTCGCCCGACC
ACCAGGGCAAGGGTCTGGGCAGCGCCGTCGTGCTCCCCGGAGTGGAGGCGGCCGAGCGCGCCGGGGTGCC
CGCCTTCCTGGAGACCTCCGCGCCCCGCAACCTCCCCTTCTACGAGCGGCTCGGCTTCACCGTCACCGCC
GACGTCGAGGTGCCCGAAGGACCGCGCACCTGGTGCATGACCCGCAAGCCCGGTGCCTGACGCCCGCCCC
ACGACCCGCAGCGCCCGACCGAAAGGAGCGCACGACCCCATGCATCGATAAAATAAAAGATTTTATTTAG
TCTCCAGAAAAAGGGGGGAATGAAAGACCCCACCTGTAGGTTTGGCAAGCTAGCTTAAGTAACGCCATTT
TGCAAGGCATGGAAAATACATAACTGAGAATAGAGAAGTTCAGATCAAGGTTAGGAACAGAGAGACAGCA
GAATATGGGCCAAACAGGATATCTGTGGTAAGCAGTTCCTGCCCCGGCTCAGGGCCAAGAACAGATGGTC
CCCAGATGCGGTCCCGCCCTCAGCAGTTTCTAGAGAACCATCAGATGTTTCCAGGGTGCCCCAAGGACCT
GAAATGACCCTGTGCCTTATTTGAACTAACCAATCAGTTCGCTTCTCGCTTCTGTTCGCGCGCTTCTGCT
CCCCGAGCTCAATAAAAGAGCCCACAACCCCTCACTCGGCGCGCCAGTCCTCCGATAGACTGCGTCGCCC
GGGTACCCGTGTATCCAATAAACCCTCTTGCAGTTGCATCCGACTTGTGGTCTCGCTGTTCCTTGGGAGG
GTCTCCTCTGAGTGATTGACTACCCGTCAGCGGGGGTCTTTCATGGGTAACAGTTTCTTGAAGTTGGAGA
ACAACATTCTGAGGGTAGGAGTCGAATATTAAGTAATCCTGACTCAATTAGCCACTGTTTTGAATCCACA
TACTCCAATACTCCTGAAATAGTTCATTATGGACAGCGCAGAAGAGCTGGGGAGAATTAATTCGTAATCA
TGGTCATAGCTGTTTCCTGTGTGAAATTGTTATCCGCTCACAATTCCACACAACATACGAGCCGGAAGCA
TAAAGTGTAAAGCCTGGGGTGCCTAATGAGTGAGCTAACTCACATTAATTGCGTTGCGCTCACTGCCCGC
TTTCCAGTCGGGAAACCTGTCGTGCCAGCTGCATTAATGAATCGGCCAACGCGCGGGGAGAGGCGGTTTG
CGTATTGGGCGCTCTTCCGCTTCCTCGCTCACTGACTCGCTGCGCTCGGTCGTTCGGCTGCGGCGAGCGG
TATCAGCTCACTCAAAGGCGGTAATACGGTTATCCACAGAATCAGGGGATAACGCAGGAAAGAACATGTG
AGCAAAAGGCCAGCAAAAGGCCAGGAACCGTAAAAAGGCCGCGTTGCTGGCGTTTTTCCATAGGCTCCGC
CCCCCTGACGAGCATCACAAAAATCGACGCTCAAGTCAGAGGTGGCGAAACCCGACAGGACTATAAAGAT
ACCAGGCGTTTCCCCCTGGAAGCTCCCTCGTGCGCTCTCCTGTTCCGACCCTGCCGCTTACCGGATACCT
GTCCGCCTTTCTCCCTTCGGGAAGCGTGGCGCTTTCTCATAGCTCACGCTGTAGGTATCTCAGTTCGGTG
TAGGTCGTTCGCTCCAAGCTGGGCTGTGTGCACGAACCCCCCGTTCAGCCCGACCGCTGCGCCTTATCCG
GTAACTATCGTCTTGAGTCCAACCCGGTAAGACACGACTTATCGCCACTGGCAGCAGCCACTGGTAACAG
GATTAGCAGAGCGAGGTATGTAGGCGGTGCTACAGAGTTCTTGAAGTGGTGGCCTAACTACGGCTACACT
AGAAGGACAGTATTTGGTATCTGCGCTCTGCTGAAGCCAGTTACCTTCGGAAAAAGAGTTGGTAGCTCTT
GATCCGGCAAACAAACCACCGCTGGTAGCGGTGGTTTTTTTGTTTGCAAGCAGCAGATTACGCGCAGAAA
AAAAGGATCTCAAGAAGATCCTTTGATCTTTTCTACGGGGTCTGACGCTCAGTGGAACGAAAACTCACGT
TAAGGGATTTTGGTCATGAGATTATCAAAAAGGATCTTCACCTAGATCCTTTTAAATTAAAAATGAAGTT
TTAAATCAATCTAAAGTATATATGAGTAAACTTGGTCTGACAGTTACCAATGCTTAATCAGTGAGGCACC
TATCTCAGCGATCTGTCTATTTCGTTCATCCATAGTTGCCTGACTCCCCGTCGTGTAGATAACTACGATA
CGGGAGGGCTTACCATCTGGCCCCAGTGCTGCAATGATACCGCGAGACCCACGCTCACCGGCTCCAGATT
TATCAGCAATAAACCAGCCAGCCGGAAGGGCCGAGCGCAGAAGTGGTCCTGCAACTTTATCCGCCTCCAT
CCAGTCTATTAATTGTTGCCGGGAAGCTAGAGTAAGTAGTTCGCCAGTTAATAGTTTGCGCAACGTTGTT
GCCATTGCTACAGGCATCGTGGTGTCACGCTCGTCGTTTGGTATGGCTTCATTCAGCTCCGGTTCCCAAC
GATCAAGGCGAGTTACATGATCCCCCATGTTGTGCAAAAAAGCGGTTAGCTCCTTCGGTCCTCCGATCGT
TGTCAGAAGTAAGTTGGCCGCAGTGTTATCACTCATGGTTATGGCAGCACTGCATAATTCTCTTACTGTC
ATGCCATCCGTAAGATGCTTTTCTGTGACTGGTGAGTACTCAACCAAGTCATTCTGAGAATAGTGTATGC
GGCGACCGAGTTGCTCTTGCCCGGCGTCAATACGGGATAATACCGCGCCACATAGCAGAACTTTAAAAGT
GCTCATCATTGGAAAACGTTCTTCGGGGCGAAAACTCTCAAGGATCTTACCGCTGTTGAGATCCAGTTCG
ATGTAACCCACTCGTGCACCCAACTGATCTTCAGCATCTTTTACTTTCACCAGCGTTTCTGGGTGAGCAA
AAACAGGAAGGCAAAATGCCGCAAAAAAGGGAATAAGGGCGACACGGAAATGTTGAATACTCATACTCTT
CCTTTTTCAATATTATTGAAGCATTTATCAGGGTTATTGTCTCATGAGCGGATACATATTTGAATGTATT
TAGAAAAATAAACAAATAGGGGTTCCGCGCACATTTCCCCGAAAAGTGCCACCTGACGTCTAAGAAACCA
TTATTATCATGACATTAACCTATAAAAATAGGCGTATCACGAGGCCCTTTCGTCTCGCGCGTTTCGGTGA
TGACGGTGAAAACCTCTGACACATGCAGCTCCCGGAGACGGTCACAGCTTGTCTGTAAGCGGATGCCGGG
AGCAGACAAGCCCGTCAGGGCGCGTCAGCGGGTGTTGGCGGGTGTCGGGGCTGGCTTAACTATGCGGCAT
CAGAGCAGATTGTACTGAGAGTGCACCATATGCGGTGTGAAATACCGCACAGATGCGTAAGGAGAAAATA
CCGCATCAGGCGCCATTCGCCATTCAGGCTGCGCAACTGTTGGGAAGGGCGATCGGTGCGGGCCTCTTCG
CTATTACGCCAGCTGGCGAAAGGGGGATGTGCTGCAAGGCGATTAAGTTGGGTAACGCCAGGGTTTTCCC
AGTCACGACGTTGTAAAACGACGGCGCAAGGAATGGTGCATGCAAGGAGATGGCGCCCAACAGTCCCCCG
GCCACGGGGCCTGCCACCATACCCACGCCGAAACAAGCGCTCATGAGCCCGAAGTGGCGAGCCCGATCTT
CCCCATCGGTGATGTCGGCGATATAGGCGCCAGCAACCGCACCTGTGGCGCCGGTGATGCCGGCCACGAT
GCGTCCGGCGTAGAGGCGATTAGTCCAATTTGTTAAAGACAGGATATCAGTGGTCCAGGCTCTAGTTTTG
ACTCAACAATATCACCAGCTGAAGCCTATAGAGTACGAGCCATAGATAAAATAAAAGATTTTATTTAGTC
TCCAGAAAAAGGGGGGAA
Features (pLannotate 1.2.2; 19 found; start..end, strand, type, name):
    579..920     +  misc_feature   MESV Ψ: packaging signal of murine embryonic stem cell virus
    987..1403    +  CDS            gag (truncated): truncated Moloney murine leukemia virus (MMLV) gag gene lacking the start codon
   1427..2143    +  CDS            EGFP: EGFP is a basic (constitutively fluorescent) green fluorescent protein published in 1996, derived from Aequorea victoria. It is reported to be a rapidly-maturing weak dimer with moderate acid sensitivity.
   2161..2660    +  promoter       PGK promoter: mouse phosphoglycerate kinase 1 promoter
   2681..3280    +  CDS            PuroR: puromycin N-acetyltransferase; pac from Streptomyces alboniger; confers resistance to puromycin
   3380..3894    +  LTR            3' LTR: 3' long terminal repeat from murine embryonic stem cell virus
   4087..4103    -  protein_bind   lac operator: The lac repressor binds to the lac operator to inhibit transcription in E. coli. This inhibition can be relieved by adding lactose or isopropyl-β-D-thiogalactopyranoside (IPTG). lac repressor encoded by lacI
   4111..4141    -  promoter       lac promoter: promoter for the E. coli lac operon
   4156..4177    -  protein_bind   CAP binding site: CAP binding activates transcription in the presence of cAMP. E. coli catabolite activator protein
   4190..4282    -  CDS            lacI (fragment): lac repressor; lacI; The lac repressor binds to the lac operator to inhibit transcription in E. coli. This inhibition can be relieved by adding lactose or isopropyl-β-D-thiogalactopyranoside (IPTG).
   4465..5053    -  rep_origin     ori: high-copy-number ColE1/pMB1/pBR322/pUC origin of replication
   5224..6084    -  CDS            AmpR: β-lactamase; bla; confers resistance to ampicillin, carbenicillin, and related antibiotics
   6085..6189    -  promoter       AmpR promoter: bla
   6284..6319    +  CDS            rop (fragment): Rop protein, which maintains plasmids at low copy number; rop
   6421..6520    +  misc_feature   bom (fragment): basis of mobility region from pBR322
   6526..6675    -  CDS            lacZα (fragment): LacZα fragment of β-galactosidase; lacZ fragment
   6675..6876    -  CDS            TcR (fragment): tetracycline efflux protein; tet; confers resistance to tetracycline
   6877..6975    +  CDS            env (fragment): murine leukemia virus gPr80 envelope polyprotein precursor; env; proteolytically cleaved into gp70SU and p15TM subunits
   7017..515     +  LTR            5' LTR (across the origin): 5' long terminal repeat from murine embryonic stem cell virus
