[The description below was written by a language model from this plasmid's Addgene catalogue record and pLannotate feature annotations shown in this document.]
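Description:
MSCV-6NBC-GFP-PGK-Puro-Barcode13 is a gammaretroviral transfer vector built on the murine stem cell virus (MSCV) backbone, one member of a set of plasmids that each carry a distinct synthetic six-nucleotide barcode. It is maintained in E. coli through a high-copy ColE1/pUC-type origin and an ampicillin resistance gene (β-lactamase with its own promoter). The remaining bacterial annotations (lac promoter/operator, and fragments of lacI, lacZα, rop, bom and the tetracycline resistance gene) are backbone remnants with no apparent functional role in the construct.

The proviral region is bounded by MESV-derived 5′ and 3′ long terminal repeats. Downstream of the 5′ LTR lie the Ψ packaging signal and a truncated, start-codon-less gag segment, which together promote efficient encapsidation of the vector RNA when gag-pol and envelope functions are provided in trans by packaging cells. EGFP follows and has no annotated promoter of its own, so it is presumably expressed from the 5′ LTR. A mouse PGK promoter then drives puromycin N-acetyltransferase, allowing transduced cells to be both tracked by fluorescence and selected with puromycin. The barcode itself is too short to be annotated in the feature table. The record states only that it was inserted between a BglII site (destroyed during cloning) and an EcoRI site, and the construct name suggests it sits adjacent to the GFP cassette.

The stated purpose is to generate barcoded cell line variants: stable integration gives each transduced population a heritable DNA tag. According to the associated publication, this supports multiplexed in vivo small-molecule screening, in which differently barcoded populations can presumably be pooled and their relative abundance read out by sequencing.
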