Addgene plasmid #83690: MSCV-6NBC-GFP-PGK-Puro-Barcode13
Purpose: individual 6N barcode to make barcoded cell line variants
Depositing lab: Monte Winslow. Depositing organization: Stanford University. Publication: An in vivo multiplexed small-molecule screening platform. Gruner BM, Schulze CJ, Yang D, Ogasawara D, Dix MM, Rogers ZN, Chuang CH, McFarland CD, Chiou SH, Brown JM, Cravatt BF, Bogyo M, Winslow MM. Nat Methods. 2016 Sep 12. doi: 10.1038/nmeth.3992. PubMed 27617390.
Backbone
  Vector backbone: MSCV
  Vector type: Retroviral
  Selectable markers: Puromycin
Growth in bacteria
  Bacterial resistance: Ampicillin, 100 μg/mL
  Growth temperature: 37°C
  Growth strain: DH5alpha
  Copy number: High Copy
Gene/Insert
  Gene/Insert name: Barcode13
  Species: Synthetic
  Cloning method: Restriction Enzyme; 5′ cloning site BglII (destroyed during cloning); 3′ cloning site EcoRI (not destroyed)
  Sequencing primers: 5′ CCCTTGAACCTCCTCGTTCGACC
Terms and licenses: Academic/Nonprofit Terms; Industry Terms: Not Available to Industry
How to cite: MSCV-6NBC-GFP-PGK-Puro-Barcode13 was a gift from Monte Winslow (Addgene plasmid # 83690 ; http://n2t.net/addgene:83690 ; RRID:Addgene_83690)
