>Addgene plasmid #83690 | MSCV-6NBC-GFP-PGK-Puro-Barcode13 | addgene partial sequence | sequence record 165148 | pLXSN5 5'-CCCTTGAACCTCCTCGTTCGACC-3'
CAGCCCTCACTCCTTCTCTAGGCGCCGGAATTAGATCCCAGGTCCCACCATGGTGAGCAAGGGCGAGGAG
CTGTTCACCGGGGTGGTGCCCATCCTGGTCGAGCTGGACGGCGACGTAAACGGCCACAAGTTCAGCGTGT
CCGGCGAGGGCGAGGGCGATGCCACCTACGGCAAGCTGACCCTGAAGTTCATCTGCACCACCGGCAAGCT
GCCCGTGCCCTGGCCCACCCTCGTGACCACCCTGACCTACGGCGTGCAGTGCTTCAGCCGCTACCCCGAC
CACATGAAGCAGCACGACTTCTTCAAGTCCGCCATGCCCGAAGGCTACGTCCAGGAGCGCACCATCTTCT
TCAAGGACGACGGCAACTACAAGACCCGCGCCGAGGTGAAGTTCGAGGGCGACACCCTGGTGAACCGCAT
CGAGCTGAAGGGCATCGACTTCAAGGAGGACGGCAACATCCTGGGGCACAAGCTGGAGTACAACTACAAC
AGCCACAACGTCTATATCATGGCCGACAAGCAGAAGAACGGCATCAAGGTGAACTTCAAGATCCGCCACA
ACATCGAGGACGGCAGCGTGCAGCTCGCCGACCACTACCAGCAGAACACCCCCATCGGCGACGGCCCCGT
GCTGCTGCCCGACAACCACTACCTGAGCACCCAGTCCGCCCTGAGCAAAGACCCCAACGAGAAGCGCGAT
CACATGGTCCTGCTGGAGTTCGTGACCGCCGCCGGGATCACTCTCGGCATGGACGAGCTGTACAAGTAGC
GGAGAATTCTACCGGGTAGGGGAGGCGCTTT
